Addgene plasmid #162686: pCJ220
Purpose: pET-21b(+) based plasmid for expression of MHETase from Ideonella sakaiensis 201-F6 (Genbank GAP38911.1), codon optimized for expression in E. coli K12, with C-terminal His tag, incorporating lid deletion (Gly251:Thr472) and C224W and C529S mutations from PETase active site.
Depositing lab: Gregg Beckham. Depositing organization: National Laboratory of the Rockies (NLR). Publication: Characterization and engineering of a two-enzyme system for plastics depolymerization. Knott BC, Erickson E, Allen MD, Gado JE, Graham R, Kearns FL, Pardo I, Topuzlu E, Anderson JJ, Austin HP, Dominick G, Johnson CW, Rorrer NA, Szostkiewicz CJ, Copie V, Payne CM, Woodcock HL, Donohoe BS, Beckham GT, McGeehan JE. Proc Natl Acad Sci U S A. 2020 Oct 13;117(41):25476-25485. doi: 10.1073/pnas.2006753117. Epub 2020 Sep 28. PubMed 32989159.
Backbone
  Vector backbone: pET-21b(+)
  Backbone manufacturer: EMD Biosciences
  Backbone size w/o insert (bp): 5367
  Vector type: Bacterial Expression
Growth in bacteria
  Bacterial resistance: Ampicillin, 100 μg/mL
  Growth temperature: 37°C
  Growth strain: NEB Stable
  Copy number: High Copy
Gene/Insert
  Gene/Insert name: MHETase from Ideonella sakaiensis 201-F6 (Genbank GAP38911.1) with lid deletion and C224W and C529S mutations
  Species: Ideonella sakaiensis 201-F6
  Mutation: deltaG251-T472, C224W, C529S; codon optimized for E. coli K12
  Promoter: T7/lac
  Tag / fusion protein: His (C terminal on backbone)
  Cloning method: Gibson Cloning
Terms and licenses: Academic/Nonprofit Terms; Industry Terms: Not Available to Industry
How to cite: pCJ220 was a gift from Gregg Beckham (Addgene plasmid # 162686 ; http://n2t.net/addgene:162686 ; RRID:Addgene_162686)
