[The description below was written by a language model from this plasmid's Addgene catalogue record and pLannotate feature annotations shown in this document.]
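Description:
pCJ220 is a bacterial expression plasmid built on the pET-21b(+) backbone for producing an engineered variant of MHETase from Ideonella sakaiensis 201-F6 in E. coli. It carries the ColE1/pMB1-type origin together with the bom site and rop gene inherited from pBR322, an f1 phage origin, and a β-lactamase gene conferring ampicillin resistance. The catalogue lists it as high copy. The sequenced record is about 6.5 kb. Short tetracycline-resistance fragments and a predicted E. coli ORF in the annotation are pBR322-derived backbone remnants rather than functional parts.

The expression cassette follows the standard pET arrangement: a T7 promoter followed by a lac operator, the T7 gene 10 ribosome binding site, the coding sequence, and a T7 terminator, with a lacI gene on the plasmid supplying repressor. Transcription therefore depends on a host providing T7 RNA polymerase and is relieved by IPTG or lactose. The insert, introduced by Gibson cloning and codon optimized for E. coli K12, encodes MHETase, the enzyme that hydrolyses mono(2-hydroxyethyl) terephthalate to terephthalate and ethylene glycol and is thought to act together with PETase in PET breakdown. This version lacks the lid domain (Gly251 to Thr472 deleted), consistent with the annotation of only a fragment-length MHETase match. It also carries C224W and C529S substitutions that mimic residues of the PETase active site. A C-terminal His tag from the backbone is recorded for purification, although the feature table does not annotate it separately. The small "SET1" hit just upstream of the terminator is probably an automated match to backbone sequence. The construct serves structure–function studies of the lid and active-site residues in a two-enzyme plastic depolymerization system.
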