Features (pLannotate 1.2.2; 18 found; start..end, strand, type, name):
     12..440     +  rep_origin     f1 ori (sequence partly withheld): f1 bacteriophage origin of replication; arrow indicates direction of (+) strand synthesis
    493..597     +  promoter       AmpR promoter: bla
    598..1458    +  CDS            AmpR: β-lactamase; bla; confers resistance to ampicillin, carbenicillin, and related antibiotics
   1629..2217    +  rep_origin     ori: high-copy-number ColE1/pMB1/pBR322/pUC origin of replication
   2403..2542    -  misc_feature   bom: basis of mobility region from pBR322
   2644..2835    -  CDS            rop: Rop protein, which maintains plasmids at low copy number; rop
   2852..3232    +  CDS            YPB1_ECOLX: Protein predicted: Swiss-Prot protein existence level 4. From Escherichia coli.
   3304..3595    -  CDS            TcR (fragment): tetracycline efflux protein; tet; confers resistance to tetracycline
   3610..3631    -  protein_bind   CAP binding site: CAP binding activates transcription in the presence of cAMP. E. coli catabolite activator protein
   3644..4726    -  CDS            lacI: lac repressor; lacI; The lac repressor binds to the lac operator to inhibit transcription in E. coli. This inhibition can be relieved by adding lactose or isopropyl-β-D-thiogalactopyranoside (IPTG).
   4727..4804    -  promoter       lacI promoter: lacI
   4812..5091    -  CDS            TcR (fragment): tetracycline efflux protein; tet; confers resistance to tetracycline
   5113..5131    +  promoter       T7 promoter: promoter for bacteriophage T7 RNA polymerase
   5132..5156    +  protein_bind   lac operator: The lac repressor binds to the lac operator to inhibit transcription in E. coli. This inhibition can be relieved by adding lactose or isopropyl-β-D-thiogalactopyranoside (IPTG). lac repressor encoded by lacI
   5171..5193    +  RBS            RBS: efficient ribosome binding site from bacteriophage T7 gene 10 (Olins and Rangwala, 1989)
   5201..6364    +  CDS            MHETH_IDESA (fragment): Experimental evidence at protein level: Swiss-Prot protein existence level 1. Involved in the degradation and assimilation of the plastic poly(ethylene terephthalate) (PET), which allows I.sakaiensis to use PET as its major energy and carbon source for growth. Likely acts synergistically with PETase to depolymerize PET. Catalyzes the hydrolysis of mono(2-hydroxyethyl) terephthalate (MHET) into its two environmentally benign monomers, terephthalate and ethylene glycol. Does not show activity against PET, bis(hydroxyethyl) terephthalate (BHET), pNP-aliphatic esters or typical aromatic ester comp
   6398..6447    +  CDS            SET1 (fragment): solubility-enhancement tag derived from T7 phage gene 10B
   6455..6502    +  terminator     T7 terminator: transcription terminator for bacteriophage T7 RNA polymerase
>Addgene plasmid #162686 | pCJ220 | addgene full sequence | sequence record 321468 | Addgene NGS Result
TGGCGAATGGG
[124 nt withheld, positions 12-135]
C
[91 nt withheld, positions 137-227]
A
[49 nt withheld, positions 229-277]
CCTTTGACGTTGGAGTCCACGTTCTTT
[37 nt withheld, positions 305-341]
ACCCTATCTCGGTCTATTCTTTTGATTTATAAGGGATTTTGCCGATTTCGGCCTATTGGTTAAAAAATGA
GCTGATTTAACAAAAATTTAACGCGAATTTTAACAAAATATTAACGCTTACAATTTAGGTGGCACTTTTC
GGGGAAATGTGCGCGGAACCCCTATTTGTTTATTTTTCTAAATACATTCAAATATGTATCCGCTCATGAG
ACAATAACCCTGATAAATGCTTCAATAATATTGAAAAAGGAAGAGTATGAGTATTCAACATTTCCGTGTC
GCCCTTATTCCCTTTTTTGCGGCATTTTGCCTTCCTGTTTTTGCTCACCCAGAAACGCTGGTGAAAGTAA
AAGATGCTGAAGATCAGTTGGGTGCACGAGTGGGTTACATCGAACTGGATCTCAACAGCGGTAAGATCCT
TGAGAGTTTTCGCCCCGAAGAACGTTTTCCAATGATGAGCACTTTTAAAGTTCTGCTATGTGGCGCGGTA
TTATCCCGTATTGACGCCGGGCAAGAGCAACTCGGTCGCCGCATACACTATTCTCAGAATGACTTGGTTG
AGTACTCACCAGTCACAGAAAAGCATCTTACGGATGGCATGACAGTAAGAGAATTATGCAGTGCTGCCAT
AACCATGAGTGATAACACTGCGGCCAACTTACTTCTGACAACGATCGGAGGACCGAAGGAGCTAACCGCT
TTTTTGCACAACATGGGGGATCATGTAACTCGCCTTGATCGTTGGGAACCGGAGCTGAATGAAGCCATAC
CAAACGACGAGCGTGACACCACGATGCCTGCAGCAATGGCAACAACGTTGCGCAAACTATTAACTGGCGA
ACTACTTACTCTAGCTTCCCGGCAACAATTAATAGACTGGATGGAGGCGGATAAAGTTGCAGGACCACTT
CTGCGCTCGGCCCTTCCGGCTGGCTGGTTTATTGCTGATAAATCTGGAGCCGGTGAGCGTGGGTCTCGCG
GTATCATTGCAGCACTGGGGCCAGATGGTAAGCCCTCCCGTATCGTAGTTATCTACACGACGGGGAGTCA
GGCAACTATGGATGAACGAAATAGACAGATCGCTGAGATAGGTGCCTCACTGATTAAGCATTGGTAACTG
TCAGACCAAGTTTACTCATATATACTTTAGATTGATTTAAAACTTCATTTTTAATTTAAAAGGATCTAGG
TGAAGATCCTTTTTGATAATCTCATGACCAAAATCCCTTAACGTGAGTTTTCGTTCCACTGAGCGTCAGA
CCCCGTAGAAAAGATCAAAGGATCTTCTTGAGATCCTTTTTTTCTGCGCGTAATCTGCTGCTTGCAAACA
AAAAAACCACCGCTACCAGCGGTGGTTTGTTTGCCGGATCAAGAGCTACCAACTCTTTTTCCGAAGGTAA
CTGGCTTCAGCAGAGCGCAGATACCAAATACTGTCCTTCTAGTGTAGCCGTAGTTAGGCCACCACTTCAA
GAACTCTGTAGCACCGCCTACATACCTCGCTCTGCTAATCCTGTTACCAGTGGCTGCTGCCAGTGGCGAT
AAGTCGTGTCTTACCGGGTTGGACTCAAGACGATAGTTACCGGATAAGGCGCAGCGGTCGGGCTGAACGG
GGGGTTCGTGCACACAGCCCAGCTTGGAGCGAACGACCTACACCGAACTGAGATACCTACAGCGTGAGCT
ATGAGAAAGCGCCACGCTTCCCGAAGGGAGAAAGGCGGACAGGTATCCGGTAAGCGGCAGGGTCGGAACA
GGAGAGCGCACGAGGGAGCTTCCAGGGGGAAACGCCTGGTATCTTTATAGTCCTGTCGGGTTTCGCCACC
TCTGACTTGAGCGTCGATTTTTGTGATGCTCGTCAGGGGGGCGGAGCCTATGGAAAAACGCCAGCAACGC
GGCCTTTTTACGGTTCCTGGCCTTTTGCTGGCCTTTTGCTCACATGTTCTTTCCTGCGTTATCCCCTGAT
TCTGTGGATAACCGTATTACCGCCTTTGAGTGAGCTGATACCGCTCGCCGCAGCCGAACGACCGAGCGCA
GCGAGTCAGTGAGCGAGGAAGCGGAAGAGCGCCTGATGCGGTATTTTCTCCTTACGCATCTGTGCGGTAT
TTCACACCGCAATGGTGCACTCTCAGTACAATCTGCTCTGATGCCGCATAGTTAAGCCAGTATACACTCC
GCTATCGCTACGTGACTGGGTCATGGCTGCGCCCCGACACCCGCCAACACCCGCTGACGCGCCCTGACGG
GCTTGTCTGCTCCCGGCATCCGCTTACAGACAAGCTGTGACCGTCTCCGGGAGCTGCATGTGTCAGAGGT
TTTCACCGTCATCACCGAAACGCGCGAGGCAGCTGCGGTAAAGCTCATCAGCGTGGTCGTGAAGCGATTC
ACAGATGTCTGCCTGTTCATCCGCGTCCAGCTCGTTGAGTTTCTCCAGAAGCGTTAATGTCTGGCTTCTG
ATAAAGCGGGCCATGTTAAGGGCGGTTTTTTCCTGTTTGGTCACTGATGCCTCCGTGTAAGGGGGATTTC
TGTTCATGGGGGTAATGATACCGATGAAACGAGAGAGGATGCTCACGATACGGGTTACTGATGATGAACA
TGCCCGGTTACTGGAACGTTGTGAGGGTAAACAACTGGCGGTATGGATGCGGCGGGACCAGAGAAAAATC
ACTCAGGGTCAATGCCAGCGCTTCGTTAATACAGATGTAGGTGTTCCACAGGGTAGCCAGCAGCATCCTG
CGATGCAGATCCGGAACATAATGGTGCAGGGCGCTGACTTCCGCGTTTCCAGACTTTACGAAACACGGAA
ACCGAAGACCATTCATGTTGTTGCTCAGGTCGCAGACGTTTTGCAGCAGCAGTCGCTTCACGTTCGCTCG
CGTATCGGTGATTCATTCTGCTAACCAGTAAGGCAACCCCGCCAGCCTAGCCGGGTCCTCAACGACAGGA
GCACGATCATGCGCACCCGTGGGGCCGCCATGCCGGCGATAATGGCCTGCTTCTCGCCGAAACGTTTGGT
GGCGGGACCAGTGACGAAGGCTTGAGCGAGGGCGTGCAAGATTCCGAATACCGCAAGCGACAGGCCGATC
ATCGTCGCGCTCCAGCGAAAGCGGTCCTCGCCGAAAATGACCCAGAGCGCTGCCGGCACCTGTCCTACGA
GTTGCATGATAAAGAAGACAGTCATAAGTGCGGCGACGATAGTCATGCCCCGCGCCCACCGGAAGGAGCT
GACTGGGTTGAAGGCTCTCAAGGGCATCGGTCGAGATCCCGGTGCCTAATGAGTGAGCTAACTTACATTA
ATTGCGTTGCGCTCACTGCCCGCTTTCCAGTCGGGAAACCTGTCGTGCCAGCTGCATTAATGAATCGGCC
AACGCGCGGGGAGAGGCGGTTTGCGTATTGGGCGCCAGGGTGGTTTTTCTTTTCACCAGTGAGACGGGCA
ACAGCTGATTGCCCTTCACCGCCTGGCCCTGAGAGAGTTGCAGCAAGCGGTCCACGCTGGTTTGCCCCAG
CAGGCGAAAATCCTGTTTGATGGTGGTTAACGGCGGGATATAACATGAGCTGTCTTCGGTATCGTCGTAT
CCCACTACCGAGATATCCGCACCAACGCGCAGCCCGGACTCGGTAATGGCGCGCATTGCGCCCAGCGCCA
TCTGATCGTTGGCAACCAGCATCGCAGTGGGAACGATGCCCTCATTCAGCATTTGCATGGTTTGTTGAAA
ACCGGACATGGCACTCCAGTCGCCTTCCCGTTCCGCTATCGGCTGAATTTGATTGCGAGTGAGATATTTA
TGCCAGCCAGCCAGACGCAGACGCGCCGAGACAGAACTTAATGGGCCCGCTAACAGCGCGATTTGCTGGT
GACCCAATGCGACCAGATGCTCCACGCCCAGTCGCGTACCGTCTTCATGGGAGAAAATAATACTGTTGAT
GGGTGTCTGGTCAGAGACATCAAGAAATAACGCCGGAACATTAGTGCAGGCAGCTTCCACAGCAATGGCA
TCCTGGTCATCCAGCGGATAGTTAATGATCAGCCCACTGACGCGTTGCGCGAGAAGATTGTGCACCGCCG
CTTTACAGGCTTCGACGCCGCTTCGTTCTACCATCGACACCACCACGCTGGCACCCAGTTGATCGGCGCG
AGATTTAATCGCCGCGACAATTTGCGACGGCGCGTGCAGGGCCAGACTGGAGGTGGCAACGCCAATCAGC
AACGACTGTTTGCCCGCCAGTTGTTGTGCCACGCGGTTGGGAATGTAATTCAGCTCCGCCATCGCCGCTT
CCACTTTTTCCCGCGTTTTCGCAGAAACGTGGCTGGCCTGGTTCACCACGCGGGAAACGGTCTGATAAGA
GACACCGGCATACTCTGCGACATCGTATAACGTTACTGGTTTCACATTCACCACCCTGAATTGACTCTCT
TCCGGGCGCTATCATGCCATACCGCGAAAGGTTTTGCGCCATTCGATGGTGTCCGGGATCTCGACGCTCT
CCCTTATGCGACTCCTGCATTAGGAAGCAGCCCAGTAGTAGGTTGAGGCCGTTGAGCACCGCCGCCGCAA
GGAATGGTGCATGCAAGGAGATGGCGCCCAACAGTCCCCCGGCCACGGGGCCTGCCACCATACCCACGCC
GAAACAAGCGCTCATGAGCCCGAAGTGGCGAGCCCGATCTTCCCCATCGGTGATGTCGGCGATATAGGCG
CCAGCAACCGCACCTGTGGCGCCGGTGATGCCGGCCACGATGCGTCCGGCGTAGAGGATCGAGATCTCGA
TCCCGCGAAATTAATACGACTCACTATAGGGGAATTGTGAGCGGATAACAATTCCCCTCTAGAAATAATT
TTGTTTAACTTTAAGAAGGAGATATACATATGCAGACCACCGTGACCACCATGCTCCTCGCGTCCGTAGC
ATTAGCGGCTTGCGCCGGAGGAGGTTCCACTCCTCTGCCTCTACCGCAGCAGCAGCCGCCTCAGCAGGAA
CCGCCACCTCCTCCTGTTCCGCTAGCCAGTCGCGCCGCGTGTGAGGCGCTCAAAGATGGTAATGGCGACA
TGGTTTGGCCGAATGCCGCCACGGTTGTAGAGGTTGCAGCCTGGCGTGATGCAGCACCGGCCACGGCATC
AGCCGCAGCCCTGCCGGAGCATTGCGAAGTATCAGGCGCGATTGCCAAGCGTACTGGGATTGATGGGTAC
CCGTATGAAATTAAGTTTCGCCTGCGCATGCCCGCTGAGTGGAACGGCCGTTTTTTCATGGAGGGTGGCA
GTGGTACGAACGGCTCTCTCTCAGCGGCGACCGGAAGTATCGGCGGCGGTCAGATCGCCTCAGCGCTGAG
TCGTAACTTTGCAACAATTGCTACCGACGGAGGACATGACAATGCGGTGAATGATAATCCGGATGCGCTC
GGTACCGTCGCATTTGGTCTCGATCCCCAGGCACGCTTAGACATGGGCTACAACTCCTATGATCAGGTGA
CTCAGGCCGGCAAAGCCGCCGTTGCACGCTTTTATGGTCGCGCAGCCGACAAGAGCTACTTCATCGGCTG
GTCGGAGGGCGGCCGCGAGGGCATGATGCTGTCCCAGCGCTTTCCATCACATTACGATGGCATTGTGGCG
GGCGCACCGTGGGACTCTTCAACCAACTTCGACCTTGCTGCCTTTCGGGACCGCGGCGGTAAAATGATTC
TGTATCACGGAATGAGCGATGCCGCATTCTCTGCACTAGATACAGCAGATTATTATGAACGCCTGGGTGC
CGCAATGCCGGGCGCCGCGGGCTTTGCTCGTCTGTTCTTGGTTCCGGGAATGAACCATAGCTCCGGGGGT
CCAGGTACCGACCGCTTTGATATGCTAACACCGTTAGTTGCATGGGTTGAACGTGGGGAAGCCCCTGACC
AAATTAGCGCCTGGAGCGGCACCCCCGGCTACTTTGGTGTGGCCGCCCGCACTCGACCGTTATGTCCCTA
TCCGCAGATTGCGCGCTATAAGGGATCAGGCGATATCAATACCGAAGCAAATTTTGCGTGTGCCGCTCCA
CCGCTCGAGCACCACCATCACCACCACTGAGATCCGGCTGCTAACAAAGCCCGAAAGGAAGCTGAGTTGG
CTGCTGCCACCGCTGAGCAATAACTAGCATAACCCCTTGGGGCCTCTAAACGGGTCTTGAGGGGTTTTTT
GCTGAAAGGAGGAACTATATCCGGAT
